>Addgene plasmid #202096 | pCA_e-1 | addgene full sequence | sequence record 405414 | Addgene NGS Result
CTTTTGCTCACATGTTCTTTCCTGCGTTATCCCCTGATTCTGTGGGTGGAAGGGCTCGGAGTTGTGGTAA
TCTATGTATCCTGGGGTGGTCTCAAGTATACCTGAAGAGCGTGCTCACTAGTGTCACAGCTTGTCTGTAA
GCGGATGCCGGGAGCAGACAAGCCCGTCAGGGCGCGTCAGCGGGTGTTGGCGGGTGTCGGGGCTGGCTTA
ACTATGCGGCATCAGAGCAGATTGTACTGAGAGTGCACCATATGCGGTGTGAAATACCGCACAGATGCGT
AAGGAGAAAATACCGCATCAGGCGCCATTCGCCATTCAGGCTGCGCAACTGTTGGGAAGGGCGATCGGTG
CGGGCCTCTTCGCTATTACGCCAGCTGGCGAAAGGGGGATGTGCTGCAAGGCGATTAAGTTGGGTAACGC
CAGGGTTTTCCCAGTCACGACGTTGTAAAACGACGGCCAGTGAATTCGAGCTCGGTACCCGGGGATCCTC
TAGAGTCGACCTGCAGGCATGCAAGCTTGGCGTAATCATGGTCATAGCTGTTTCCTGTGTGAAATTGTTA
TCCGCTCACAATTCCACACAACATACGAGCCGGAAGCATAAAGTGTAAAGCCTGGGGTGCCTAATGAGTG
AGCTAACTCACATTAATTGCGTTGCGCTCACTGCCCGCTTTCCAGTCGGGAAACCTGTCGTGCCAGCTGC
GCTGTCAAGCTCTTCACATTCTCCTGAGACCTCGGAGACGAGACGAGACAGCCTGAGAATGGATGCGAGT
AATGAGCTCGGCACAAAATCACCACTCGATACAGGCAGCCCATCAGTCCGGGACGGCGTCAGCGGGAGAG
CCGTTGTAAGGCGGCAGACTTTGCTCATGTTACCGATGCTATTCGGAAGAACGGCAACTAAGCTGCCGGG
TTTGAAACACGGATGATCTCGCGGAGGGTAGCATGTTGATTGTAACGATGACAGAGCGTTGCTGCCTGTG
ATCACCGCTCCTCTAGAGTCGACTTGCAGGCATGCAAGCTTAGCAAGCGAACCGGAATTGCCAGCTGGGG
CGCCCTCTGGTAAGGTTGGGAAGCCCTGCAAAGTAAACTGGATGGCTTTCTTGCCGCCAAGGATCTGATG
GCGCAGGGGATCAATATCTGATCAAGAGACAGGATGAGGATCGTTTCGCATGAGGGAAGCGGTGATCGCC
GAAGTATCGACTCAACTATCAGAGGTAGTTGGCGTCATCGAGCGCCATCTCGAACCGACGTTGCTGGCCG
TACATTTGTACGGCTCCGCAGTGGATGGCGGCCTGAAGCCACACAGTGATATTGATTTGCTGGTTACGGT
GACCGTAAGGCTTGATGAAACAACGCGGCGAGCTTTGATCAACGACCTTTTGGAAACTTCGGCTTCCCCT
GGAGAGAGTGAGATTCTCCGCGCTGTAGAAGTCACCATTGTTGTGCACGACGACATCATTCCGTGGCGTT
ATCCAGCTAAGCGCGAACTGCAATTTGGAGAATGGCAGCGCAATGACATTCTTGCTGGTATCTTCGAGCC
AGCCACGATCGACATTGATCTGGCTATCTTGCTGACAAAAGCAAGAGAACATAGCGTTGCCTTGGTAGGT
CCAGCGGCGGAGGAACTCTTTGATCCGGTTCCTGAACAGGATCTATTTGAGGCGCTAAATGAAACCTTAA
CGCTATGGAACTCGCCGCCCGACTGGGCTGGCGATGAGCGAAATGTAGTGCTTACGTTGTCCCGCATTTG
GTACAGCGCAGTAACCGGCAAAATCGCGCCGAAGGATGTCGCTGCCGACTGGGCAATGGAGCGCCTGCCG
GCCCAGTATCAGCCCGTCATACTTGAAGCTAGACAGGCTTATCTTGGACAAGAAGAAGATCGCTTGGCCT
CGCGCGCAGATCAGTTGGAAGAATTTGTCCACTACGTGAAAGGCGAGATCACCAAGGTAGTCGGCAAATA
ATAATCACCTAGAATGCATGACCAAAATCCCTTAACGTGAGTTTTCGTTCCACTGAGCGTCAGACCCCGT
AGAAAAGATCAAAGGATCTTCTTGAGATCCTTTTTTTCTGCGCGTAATCTGCTGCTTGCAAACAAAAAAA
CCACCGCTACCAGCGGTGGTTTGTTTGCCGGATCAAGAGCTACCAACTCTTTTTCCGAAGGTAACTGGCT
TCAGCAGAGCGCAGATACCAAATACTGTCCTTCTAGTGTAGCCGTAGTTAGGCCACCACTTCAAGAACTC
TGTAGCACCGCCTACATACCTCGCTCTGCTAATCCTGTTACCAGTGGCTGCTGCCAGTGGCGATAAGTCG
TGTCTTACCGGGTTGGACTCAAGACGATAGTTACCGGATAAGGCGCAGCGGTCGGGCTGAACGGGGGGTT
CGTGCACACAGCCCAGCTTGGAGCGAACGACCTACACCGAACTGAGATACCTACAGCGTGAGCTATGAGA
AAGCGCCACGCTTCCCGAAGGGAGAAAGGCGGACAGGTATCCGGTAAGCGGCAGGGTCGGAACAGGAGAG
CGCACGAGGGAGCTTCCAGGGGGAAACGCCTGGTATCTTTATAGTCCTGTCGGGTTTCGCCACCTCTGAC
TTGAGCGTCGATTTTTGTGATGCTCGTCAGGGGGGCGGAGCCTATGGAAAAACGCCAGCAACGCGGCCTT
TTTACGGTTCCTGGCCTTTTGCTGGC
Features (pLannotate 1.2.2; 12 found; start..end, strand, type, name):
      2..45      +  rep_origin     RSF ori (fragment): Plasmids containing the RSF 1030 origin of replication can be propagated in E. coli cells that contain additional plasmids with compatible origins.
    203..302     +  misc_feature   bom (fragment): basis of mobility region from pBR322
    308..465     -  CDS            lacZα (fragment): LacZα fragment of β-galactosidase; lacZ fragment
    462..518     +  misc_feature   MCS: pUC18/19 multiple cloning site
    555..571     -  protein_bind   lac operator: The lac repressor binds to the lac operator to inhibit transcription in E. coli. This inhibition can be relieved by adding lactose or isopropyl-β-D-thiogalactopyranoside (IPTG). lac repressor encoded by lacI
    579..609     -  promoter       lac promoter: promoter for the E. coli lac operon
    624..645     -  protein_bind   CAP binding site: CAP binding activates transcription in the presence of cAMP. E. coli catabolite activator protein
    658..700     -  CDS            lacI (fragment): lac repressor; lacI; The lac repressor binds to the lac operator to inhibit transcription in E. coli. This inhibition can be relieved by adding lactose or isopropyl-β-D-thiogalactopyranoside (IPTG).
    989..1021    +  misc_feature   MCS (fragment): pUC18/19 multiple cloning site
   1022..1138    +  CDS            tnpA (fragment): TN5P_ECOLX - Also known as tnp. Experimental evidence at protein level: Swiss-Prot protein existence level 1. Mediates transposition of transposon Tn5 by a 'cut and paste' mechanism. First, the monomeric transposase binds the 19 bp inverted DNA repeats flanking the transposon. Then, dimerization of the DNA- bound transposase creates a synaptic DNA complex. After nicking of the first DNA strand, excision of the transposon proceeds through a series of intermediates. The transposase then mediates the insertion of the transposon at a new site by strand transfer. The activity of the wild- type tran
   1170..1958    +  CDS            aadA: S3AD_ECOLX - Experimental evidence at protein level: Swiss-Prot protein existence level 1. Mediates bacterial resistance to the antibiotics streptomycin and spectinomycin. From Escherichia coli.
   2052..2640    +  rep_origin     ori: high-copy-number ColE1/pMB1/pBR322/pUC origin of replication
