[The description below was written by a language model from this plasmid's Addgene catalogue record and pLannotate feature annotations shown in this document.]
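Description:
pCA_e-1 is a small (about 2.7 kb) empty receiver vector from the universal Loop assembly toolkit, classified as a synthetic biology plasmid and intended to accept assembled DNA at the "even" level, position 1, of that recursive cloning scheme. It carries no insert. It is propagated in E. coli as a high-copy plasmid: the feature table shows a complete ColE1/pUC-type origin of replication, and selection relies on an aadA gene, which encodes an aminoglycoside adenylyltransferase conferring resistance to spectinomycin (and streptomycin).

The cloning site is occupied by a lacZα screening cassette, annotated as a lacZα fragment with a pUC18/19-type multiple cloning site, driven by the lac promoter with its lac operator and CAP binding site. In a suitable α-complementing host this cassette gives blue colonies on indicator medium. When an assembly reaction replaces it with the incoming parts or transcription units, colonies turn white, which allows correct recombinants to be picked by blue/white screening. In Loop assembly generally, odd and even level receivers alternate in their type IIS restriction enzyme sites and in their antibiotic selection, so that constructs can be cycled between levels. However, the specific restriction sites and overhangs flanking the lacZα cassette in this plasmid are not annotated in the record.

The remaining annotations are short partial matches: fragments of an RSF origin, the pBR322 bom region, lacI, a second MCS segment and Tn5 tnpA. These are most plausibly remnants of the sequences from which the backbone was built rather than functional elements.
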