Addgene plasmid #202096: pCA_e-1
Purpose: (Empty Backbone) Receiver cloning vector for even-1 level constructs. Contains lacZ for blue/white screening.
Depositing lab: Christopher Dupont. Depositing organization: J. Craig Venter Institute (JCVI). Publication: Universal loop assembly: open, efficient and cross-kingdom DNA fabrication. Pollak B, Matute T, Nunez I, Cerda A, Lopez C, Vargas V, Kan A, Bielinski V, von Dassow P, Dupont CL, Federici F. Synth Biol (Oxf). 2020;5(1):ysaa001. doi: 10.1093/synbio/ysaa001. Epub 2020 Feb 5. PubMed 32161816.
Backbone
  Vector backbone: pCA_e-1
  Vector type: Synthetic Biology
  Selectable markers: lacZ
Growth in bacteria
  Bacterial resistance: Spectinomycin, 50 μg/mL
  Growth temperature: 37°C
  Growth strain: DH5alpha
  Copy number: High Copy
Gene/Insert
  Gene/Insert name: None
  Mutation: None
How to cite: pCA_e-1 was a gift from Christopher Dupont (Addgene plasmid # 202096 ; http://n2t.net/addgene:202096 ; RRID:Addgene_202096)
